Addgene plasmid #43731: IV-AAA
Depositing lab: Chad Cowan & Kiran Musunuru. Depositing organization: Harvard University. Publication: A TALEN Genome-Editing System for Generating Human Stem Cell-Based Disease Models. Ding Q, Lee YK, Schaefer EA, Peters DT, Veres A, Kim K, Kuperwasser N, Motola DL, Meissner TB, Hendriks WT, Trevisan M, Gupta RM, Moisan A, Banks E, Friesen M, Schinzel RT, Xia F, Tang A, Xia Y, Figueroa E, Wann A, Ahfeldt T, Daheron L, Zhang F, Rubin LL, Peng LF, Chung RT, Musunuru K, Cowan CA. Cell Stem Cell. 2012 Dec 12. pii: S1934-5909(12)00645-5. doi: 10.1016/j.stem.2012.11.011. PubMed 23246482.
Backbone
  Vector backbone: pCRII-TOPO
  Backbone manufacturer: Invitrogen
  Backbone size w/o insert (bp): 3973
  Vector type: Bacterial Cloning
Growth in bacteria
  Bacterial resistance: Ampicillin and Kanamycin, 100 & 50 μg/mL
  Growth temperature: 37°C
  Growth strain: Top10
  Copy number: High Copy
Gene/Insert
  Gene/Insert name: IV-AAA
  Species: Synthetic
  Insert size (bp): 279
  Cloning method: TOPO Cloning
  Sequencing primers: 5′ T7; 3′ M13-rev
Terms and licenses: Academic/Nonprofit Terms; Industry Terms: Not Available to Industry
How to cite: IV-AAA was a gift from Chad Cowan & Kiran Musunuru (Addgene plasmid # 43731 ; http://n2t.net/addgene:43731 ; RRID:Addgene_43731)
