[The description below was written by a language model from this plasmid's Addgene catalogue record.]
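Description:
IV-AAA is a bacterial cloning plasmid built on the commercial pCRII-TOPO backbone (about 4 kb without insert), into which a short synthetic fragment of 279 bp was introduced by TOPO cloning. It is a high-copy plasmid maintained in E. coli and is recorded as conferring resistance to both ampicillin and kanamycin, consistent with the dual markers carried by this backbone. The insert is flanked by standard T7 and M13-reverse priming sites, which are listed for sequence verification. No feature table is provided, so the precise layout of origins, promoters and markers is not documented beyond these catalogue fields.

The record names the insert only as "IV-AAA" and describes it as synthetic; it does not state what the fragment encodes. The associated publication describes a TALEN genome-editing system for generating human stem cell-based disease models. In that context, the name plausibly denotes a pre-assembled block of TAL effector repeats: position IV in an ordered assembly, with three repeats each specifying an adenine. The insert size is roughly compatible with a three-repeat unit. This reading is an inference from the name and publication rather than something stated in the record.

On that basis, the plasmid most likely belongs to a library of modular building blocks. Such blocks would be excised or amplified and joined in order to build custom TALE DNA-binding arrays, which are then fused to a nuclease domain in a separate expression vector. IV-AAA has no recorded mammalian expression elements and appears to serve purely as a storage and propagation vector for its insert.
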