>Addgene plasmid #43731 | IV-AAA | depositor partial sequence | sequence record 58996 | IV-AAA sequence 279 bps
CGTCTCGACTCACCCCAGAGCAGGTCGTGGCAATCGCCTCCAACATTGGCGGGAAACAGGCACTCGAGAC
TGTCCAGCGCCTGCTTCCCGTGCTGTGCCAAGCGCACGGCCTCACCCCAGAGCAGGTCGTGGCAATCGCC
TCCAACATTGGCGGGAAACAGGCACTCGAGACTGTCCAGCGCCTGCTTCCCGTGCTGTGCCAAGCGCACG
GATTAACCCCAGAGCAGGTCGTGGCAATCGCCTCCAACATTGGCGGGAGACCCGCACTGGAGAGAGACG
