>Addgene plasmid #43731 | IV-AAA | addgene partial sequence | sequence record 62232 | M13-F20 5'-TGTAAAACGACGGCCAGT-3'
CTATAGGGCGAATTGGGCCCTCTAGATGCATGCTCGAGCGGCCGCCAGTGTGATGGATATCTGCAGAATT
CGCCCTTATATAGATGCCGTCCTAGCGCGTCTCGACTCACCCCAGAGCAGGTCGTGGCAATCGCCTCCAA
CATTGGCGGGAAACAGGCACTCGAGACTGTCCAGCGCCTGCTTCCCGTGCTGTGCCAAGCGCACGGCCTC
ACCCCAGAGCAGGTCGTGGCAATCGCCTCCAACATTGGCGGGAAACAGGCACTCGAGACTGTCCAGCGCC
TGCTTCCCGTGCTGTGCCAAGCGCACGGATTAACCCCAGAGCAGGTCGTGGCAATCGCCTCCAACATTGG
CGGGAGACCCGCACTGGAGAGAGACGTGGGCACAGGAAAGATACTTAAGGGCGAATTCCAGCACACTGGC
GGCCGTTACTAGTGGATCCGAGCTCGGTACCAAGCTTGGCGTAATCATGGTCATAGCTGTTTCCTGTGTG
AAATTGTTATCCGCTCACAATTCCACACAACATACGAGCCGGAAGCATAAAGTGTAAAGCCTGGGGTGCC
TAATGAGTGAGCTAACTCACATTAATTGCGTTGCGCTCACTGCCCGCTTTCCAGTCGGGAAACCTGTCGT
GCCAGCTGCATTAATGAATCGGCCAACGCGCGGGGAGAGGCGGTTTGCGTATTGGGCGCTCTTCCGCTTC
CTCGCTCACTGACTCGCTGCGCTCGGTCGTTCGGCTGCGGCGAGCGGTATCAGCTCACTCAAAGGCGGTA
ATACGGTTATCCACAGAATCAGGGGATAACGCAGGAAAGAACATGTGAGCAAAAGGCCAGCAAAAGGCCA
GGAACCGTAAAAAGGCCGCGTTGCTGGCGTTTTTCCATAGGCTCCGCCCCCCTGACGA
